Addgene plasmid #217391: pCA3
Purpose: pTrc99A-PAmCherry-cI78EP8 for bacterial expression
Depositing lab: Anthony Vecchiarelli. Depositing organization: University of Michigan. Publication: An experimental framework to assess biomolecular condensates in bacteria. Hoang Y, Azaldegui CA, Dow RE, Ghalmi M, Biteen JS, Vecchiarelli AG. Nat Commun. 2024 Apr 15;15(1):3222. doi: 10.1038/s41467-024-47330-4. PubMed 38622124.
Backbone
  Vector backbone: pUC18
  Vector type: Bacterial Expression
Growth in bacteria
  Bacterial resistance: Ampicillin, 100 μg/mL
  Growth temperature: 37°C
  Growth strain: DH5alpha
  Copy number: High Copy
Gene/Insert
  Gene/Insert name: cI78EP8
  Species: Synthetic
  Tag / fusion protein: PAmCherry (N terminal on insert)
  Cloning method: Gibson Cloning
Terms and licenses: Academic/Nonprofit Terms; Industry Terms: Not Available to Industry
Depositor comments: Please visit https://doi.org/10.1101/2023.03.22.533878 for bioRxiv preprint.
How to cite: pCA3 was a gift from Anthony Vecchiarelli (Addgene plasmid # 217391 ; http://n2t.net/addgene:217391 ; RRID:Addgene_217391)
