[The description below was written by a language model from this plasmid's Addgene catalogue record and pLannotate feature annotations shown in this document.]
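Description:
pCA3 is a 5,351-nt bacterial expression plasmid for producing a PAmCherry-cI78EP8 fusion protein in E. coli. The catalogue purpose line describes it as pTrc99A-based, whereas the backbone field lists pUC18. The annotated features match a pTrc99A-type layout: a trc promoter with a lac operator, a remnant of the pUC18/19 multiple cloning site, the rrnB 5S rRNA/T1/T2 terminator region, and a plasmid-borne lacI gene under the lacIq promoter. The plasmid replicates from a ColE1/pMB1-family origin, recorded as high copy, with a bom site and only a fragment of rop. It is selected with ampicillin through the β-lactamase (AmpR) gene and its own promoter.

The payload is a single open reading frame downstream of the trc promoter and operator. PAmCherry1, a photoactivatable monomeric red fluorescent protein derived from Discosoma, sits at the N terminus. After a short gap comes a segment annotated as a fragment of the phage λ cI repressor, which corresponds to the synthetic insert named cI78EP8. The record does not explain what the "78EP8" designation signifies or how the insert differs from wild-type cI. The insert was assembled by Gibson cloning. Because the plasmid overproduces Lac repressor, transcription is held off until it is relieved with IPTG, which allows the fusion level to be adjusted.

The associated publication presents an experimental framework for assessing biomolecular condensates in bacteria. The photoactivatable tag is the type used for single-molecule localisation and tracking in live cells, which fits that work, although the record does not state the specific role of this fusion in the study.
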