Features (pLannotate 1.2.2; 17 found; start..end, strand, type, name):
      3..20      +  promoter       tet promoter (fragment): E. coli promoter for tetracycline efflux protein gene
     16..117     -  CDS            yciV (fragment): RNAAM_ECOLI - Also known as trpH From Escherichia coli (strain K12).
    193..222     +  promoter       trc promoter: strong E. coli promoter; hybrid between the trp and lac UV5 promoters
    230..246     +  protein_bind   lac operator: The lac repressor binds to the lac operator to inhibit transcription in E. coli. This inhibition can be relieved by adding lactose or isopropyl-β-D-thiogalactopyranoside (IPTG). lac repressor encoded by lacI
    273..977     +  CDS            PAmCherry1: PAmCherry1 is a photoactivatable red fluorescent protein published in 2009, derived from Discosoma sp.. It is reported to be a rapidly-maturing monomer with high acid sensitivity.
    996..1478    +  CDS            λ repressor (fragment): phage λ repressor; cI
   1477..1502    +  misc_feature   MCS (fragment): pUC18/19 multiple cloning site
   1586..1701    +  ncRNA          5S rRNA: Accession: RF00001 - 5S ribosomal RNA
   1705..1791    +  terminator     rrnB T1 terminator: Escherichia coli rrnB; transcription terminator T1 from the E. coli rrnB gene
   1883..1910    +  terminator     rrnB T2 terminator: transcription terminator T2 from the E. coli rrnB gene
   1929..2020    +  promoter       AmpR promoter: bla
   2021..2881    +  CDS            AmpR: β-lactamase; bla; confers resistance to ampicillin, carbenicillin, and related antibiotics
   3052..3640    +  rep_origin     ori: high-copy-number ColE1/pMB1/pBR322/pUC origin of replication
   3826..3966    -  misc_feature   bom: basis of mobility region from pBR322
   4068..4108    -  CDS            rop (fragment): Rop protein, which maintains plasmids at low copy number; rop
   4152..4229    +  promoter       lacIq promoter: lacI (mutant); In the lacIq allele, a single base change in the promoter boosts expression of the lacI gene about 10-fold.
   4230..5312    +  CDS            lacI: lac repressor; lacI; The lac repressor binds to the lac operator to inhibit transcription in E. coli. This inhibition can be relieved by adding lactose or isopropyl-β-D-thiogalactopyranoside (IPTG).
>Addgene plasmid #217391 | pCA3 | addgene full sequence | sequence record 429319 | Addgene NGS Result
GTTTGACAGCTTATCATCGACTGCACGGTGCACCAATGCTTCTGGCGTCAGGCAGCCATCGGAAGCTGTG
GTATGGCTGTGCAGGTCGTAAATCACTGCATAATTCGTGTCGCTCAAGGCGCACTCCCGTTCTGGATAAT
GTTTTTTGCGCCGACATCATAACGGTTCTGGCAAATATTCTGAAATGAGCTGTTGACAATTAATCATCCG
GCTCGTATAATGTGTGGAATTGTGAGCGGATAACAATTTCACACAGGAAACAGACCATGGCAGTGAGCAA
GGGCGAGGAGGATAACATGGCCATCATTAAGGAGTTCATGCGCTTCAAGGTGCACATGGAGGGGTCCGTG
AACGGCCACGTGTTCGAGATCGAGGGCGAGGGCGAGGGCCGCCCCTACGAGGGCACCCAGACCGCCAAGC
TGAAGGTGACCAAGGGTGGCCCCCTGCCCTTCACCTGGGACATCCTGTCCCCTCAATTCATGTACGGCTC
CAATGCCTACGTGAAGCACCCCGCCGACATCCCCGACTACTTTAAGCTGTCCTTCCCCGAGGGCTTCAAG
TGGGAGCGCGTGATGAAATTCGAGGACGGCGGCGTGGTGACCGTGACCCAGGACTCCTCCCTGCAGGACG
GTGAGTTCATCTACAAGGTGAAGCTGCGCGGCACCAACTTCCCCTCCGACGGCCCCGTAATGCAGAAGAA
GACCATGGGCTGGGAGGCCCTCTCCGAGCGGATGTACCCCGAGGACGGCGCCCTGAAGGGCGAGGTCAAG
CCGAGAGTGAAGCTGAAGGACGGCGGCCACTACGACGCTGAGGTCAAGACCACCTACAAGGCCAAGAAGC
CCGTGCAGCTGCCCGGCGCCTACAACGTCAACCGCAAGTTGGACATCACCTCACACAACGAGGACTACAC
CATCGTGGAACAGTACGAACGTGCCGAGGGCCGCCACTCCACCGGCGGCATGGACGAGCTGTACAAGGGA
TCCGGCAGCGGCAGCAGCCCTTCAATCGCCAGAGAAATCTACGAGATGTATGTAGCGGTTAGTATGCAGC
CGTCACTTAGAAGTGAGTATGAGTACCCTGTTTTTTCTCATGTTCAGGCAGGGATGTTCTCACCTGAGCT
TAGAACCTTAACCAAAGGTGATGCGGAGAGATGGGTAAGCACAACCAAAAAAGCTAGTGATTCTGCATTC
TGGCTTGAGGTTGAAGGTAATTCCATGACCGCACCAACAGGCTCCAAGCCAAGCTTTCCTGACGGAATGT
TAATTCTCGTTGACCCTGAGCAGGCTGTTGAGCCAGGTGATTTCTGCATAGCCAGACTTGGGGGTGATGA
GTTTACCCTCAAGAAACTGATCAGGGATAGCGGTCAGGTGTTTTTACAACCACTAAACCCACAGTACCCA
ATGATCCCATGCAATGAGAGTTGTTCCGTTGTGGGGAAAGTTATCGCTAGTCAGTGGCCTGAAGAGACGT
TTGGCTGAGTCGACCTGCAGGCATGCAAGCTTGGCTGTTTTGGCGGATGAGAGAAGATTTTCAGCCTGAT
ACAGATTAAATCAGAACGCAGAAGCGGTCTGATAAAACAGAATTTGCCTGGCGGCAGTAGCGCGGTGGTC
CCACCTGACCCCATGCCGAACTCAGAAGTGAAACGCCGTAGCGCCGATGGTAGTGTGGGGTCTCCCCATG
CGAGAGTAGGGAACTGCCAGGCATCAAATAAAACGAAAGGCTCAGTCGAAAGACTGGGCCTTTCGTTTTA
TCTGTTGTTTGTCGGTGAACGCTCTCCTGAGTAGGACAAATCCGCCGGGAGCGGATTTGAACGTTGCGAA
GCAACGGCCCGGAGGGTGGCGGGCAGGACGCCCGCCATAAACTGCCAGGCATCAAATTAAGCAGAAGGCC
ATCCTGACGGATGGCCTTTTTGCGTTTCTACAAACTCTTTTGTTTATTTTTCTAAATACATTCAAATATG
TATCCGCTCATGAGACAATAACCCTGATAAATGCTTCAATAATATTGAAAAAGGAAGAGTATGAGTATTC
AACATTTCCGTGTCGCCCTTATTCCCTTTTTTGCGGCATTTTGCCTTCCTGTTTTTGCTCACCCAGAAAC
GCTGGTGAAAGTAAAAGATGCTGAAGATCAGTTGGGTGCACGAGTGGGTTACATCGAACTGGATCTCAAC
AGCGGTAAGATCCTTGAGAGTTTTCGCCCCGAAGAACGTTTTCCAATGATGAGCACTTTTAAAGTTCTGC
TATGTGGCGCGGTATTATCCCGTGTTGACGCCGGGCAAGAGCAACTCGGTCGCCGCATACACTATTCTCA
GAATGACTTGGTTGAGTACTCACCAGTCACAGAAAAGCATCTTACGGATGGCATGACAGTAAGAGAATTA
TGCAGTGCTGCCATAACCATGAGTGATAACACTGCGGCCAACTTACTTCTGACAACGATCGGAGGACCGA
AGGAGCTAACCGCTTTTTTGCACAACATGGGGGATCATGTAACTCGCCTTGATCGTTGGGAACCGGAGCT
GAATGAAGCCATACCAAACGACGAGCGTGACACCACGATGCCTGTAGCAATGGCAACAACGTTGCGCAAA
CTATTAACTGGCGAACTACTTACTCTAGCTTCCCGGCAACAATTAATAGACTGGATGGAGGCGGATAAAG
TTGCAGGACCACTTCTGCGCTCGGCCCTTCCGGCTGGCTGGTTTATTGCTGATAAATCTGGAGCCGGTGA
GCGTGGGTCTCGCGGTATCATTGCAGCACTGGGGCCAGATGGTAAGCCCTCCCGTATCGTAGTTATCTAC
ACGACGGGGAGTCAGGCAACTATGGATGAACGAAATAGACAGATCGCTGAGATAGGTGCCTCACTGATTA
AGCATTGGTAACTGTCAGACCAAGTTTACTCATATATACTTTAGATTGATTTAAAACTTCATTTTTAATT
TAAAAGGATCTAGGTGAAGATCCTTTTTGATAATCTCATGACCAAAATCCCTTAACGTGAGTTTTCGTTC
CACTGAGCGTCAGACCCCGTAGAAAAGATCAAAGGATCTTCTTGAGATCCTTTTTTTCTGCGCGTAATCT
GCTGCTTGCAAACAAAAAAACCACCGCTACCAGCGGTGGTTTGTTTGCCGGATCAAGAGCTACCAACTCT
TTTTCCGAAGGTAACTGGCTTCAGCAGAGCGCAGATACCAAATACTGTCCTTCTAGTGTAGCCGTAGTTA
GGCCACCACTTCAAGAACTCTGTAGCACCGCCTACATACCTCGCTCTGCTAATCCTGTTACCAGTGGCTG
CTGCCAGTGGCGATAAGTCGTGTCTTACCGGGTTGGACTCAAGACGATAGTTACCGGATAAGGCGCAGCG
GTCGGGCTGAACGGGGGGTTCGTGCACACAGCCCAGCTTGGAGCGAACGACCTACACCGAACTGAGATAC
CTACAGCGTGAGCTATGAGAAAGCGCCACGCTTCCCGAAGGGAGAAAGGCGGACAGGTATCCGGTAAGCG
GCAGGGTCGGAACAGGAGAGCGCACGAGGGAGCTTCCAGGGGGAAACGCCTGGTATCTTTATAGTCCTGT
CGGGTTTCGCCACCTCTGACTTGAGCGTCGATTTTTGTGATGCTCGTCAGGGGGGCGGAGCCTATGGAAA
AACGCCAGCAACGCGGCCTTTTTACGGTTCCTGGCCTTTTGCTGGCCTTTTGCTCACATGTTCTTTCCTG
CGTTATCCCCTGATTCTGTGGATAACCGTATTACCGCCTTTGAGTGAGCTGATACCGCTCGCCGCAGCCG
AACGACCGAGCGCAGCGAGTCAGTGAGCGAGGAAGCGGAAGAGCGCCTGATGCGGTATTTTCTCCTTACG
CATCTGTGCGGTATTTCACACCGCATATGGTGCACTCTCAGTACAATCTGCTCTGATGCCGCATAGTTAA
GCCAGTATACACTCCGCTATCGCTACGTGACTGGGTCATGGCTGCGCCCCGACACCCGCCAACACCCGCT
GACGCGCCCTGACGGGCTTGTCTGCTCCCGGCATCCGCTTACAGACAAGCTGTGACCGTCTCCGGGAGCT
GCATGTGTCAGAGGTTTTCACCGTCATCACCGAAACGCGCGAGGCAGCAGATCAATTCGCGCGCGAAGGC
GAAGCGGCATGCATTTACGTTGACACCATCGAATGGTGCAAAACCTTTCGCGGTATGGCATGATAGCGCC
CGGAAGAGAGTCAATTCAGGGTGGTGAATGTGAAACCAGTAACGTTATACGATGTCGCAGAGTATGCCGG
TGTCTCTTATCAGACCGTTTCCCGCGTGGTGAACCAGGCCAGCCACGTTTCTGCGAAAACGCGGGAAAAA
GTGGAAGCGGCGATGGCGGAGCTGAATTACATTCCCAACCGCGTGGCACAACAACTGGCGGGCAAACAGT
CGTTGCTGATTGGCGTTGCCACCTCCAGTCTGGCCCTGCACGCGCCGTCGCAAATTGTCGCGGCGATTAA
ATCTCGCGCCGATCAACTGGGTGCCAGCGTGGTGGTGTCGATGGTAGAACGAAGCGGCGTCGAAGCCTGT
AAAGCGGCGGTGCACAATCTTCTCGCGCAACGCGTCAGTGGGCTGATCATTAACTATCCGCTGGATGACC
AGGATGCCATTGCTGTGGAAGCTGCCTGCACTAATGTTCCGGCGTTATTTCTTGATGTCTCTGACCAGAC
ACCCATCAACAGTATTATTTTCTCCCATGAAGACGGTACGCGACTGGGCGTGGAGCATCTGGTCGCATTG
GGTCACCAGCAAATCGCGCTGTTAGCGGGCCCATTAAGTTCTGTCTCGGCGCGTCTGCGTCTGGCTGGCT
GGCATAAATATCTCACTCGCAATCAAATTCAGCCGATAGCGGAACGGGAAGGCGACTGGAGTGCCATGTC
CGGTTTTCAACAAACCATGCAAATGCTGAATGAGGGCATCGTTCCCACTGCGATGCTGGTTGCCAACGAT
CAGATGGCGCTGGGCGCAATGCGCGCCATTACCGAGTCCGGGCTGCGCGTTGGTGCGGATATCTCGGTAG
TGGGATACGACGATACCGAAGACAGCTCATGTTATATCCCGCCGTTAACCACCATCAAACAGGATTTTCG
CCTGCTGGGGCAAACCAGCGTGGACCGCTTGCTGCAACTCTCTCAGGGCCAGGCGGTGAAGGGCAATCAG
CTGTTGCCCGTCTCACTGGTGAAAAGAAAAACCACCCTGGCGCCCAATACGCAAACCGCCTCTCCCCGCG
CGTTGGCCGATTCATTAATGCAGCTGGCACGACAGGTTTCCCGACTGGAAAGCGGGCAGTGAGCGCAACG
CAATTAATGTAAGTTAGCGCGAATTGATCTG
